Addgene plasmid #19673: pGC246
Depositing lab: Jane Hubbard. Depositing organization: NYU Grossman School of Medicine. Publication: A "FLP-Out" system for controlled gene expression in Caenorhabditis elegans. Voutev R, Hubbard EJ. Genetics. 2008 Sep;180(1):103-19. doi: 10.1534/genetics.108.090274. PubMed 18723890.
Backbone
  Vector backbone: pGC231
  Vector type: Worm Expression, RNAi ; FLP/FRT, destination vector
Growth in bacteria
  Bacterial resistance: Ampicillin, 100 μg/mL
  Growth temperature: 37°C
  Growth strain: DH5alpha
  Growth instructions: DB3.1 cells
  Copy number: High Copy
Gene/Insert
  Gene/Insert name: <iA-Wormgate)::let-858(3’)
  Species: C. elegans (nematode), S. cerevisiae (budding yeast)
  Cloning method: Restriction Enzyme
  Sequencing primers: 5′ M13R
Terms and licenses: Academic/Nonprofit Terms; Industry Terms: Not Available to Industry
Depositor comments: Sequence mismatches between Addgene sequence and depositor sequence do not affect function.
How to cite: pGC246 was a gift from Jane Hubbard (Addgene plasmid # 19673 ; http://n2t.net/addgene:19673 ; RRID:Addgene_19673)
