[The description below was written by a language model from this plasmid's Addgene catalogue record and pLannotate feature annotations shown in this document.]
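Description:
pGC246 is a Gateway destination vector for hairpin RNAi in Caenorhabditis elegans. It is built on the pGC231 backbone and forms part of a FLP/FRT "FLP-Out" system for controlled gene expression in the worm. It is a high-copy E. coli plasmid with a ColE1/pUC-type origin and a β-lactamase (AmpR) gene for ampicillin selection. Remnants of the lac promoter/operator region and of pUC and pBluescript polylinkers remain from the parental cloning vector. Because it carries ccdB, the gyrase-targeting toxin used for Gateway counterselection, the empty vector has to be maintained in a ccdB-tolerant host. The record notes DB3.1 cells for this purpose.

The payload starts with a single FRT site, the target of the yeast 2μ FLP recombinase. It is followed by two Gateway cassettes in inverted orientation: attR1–ccdB–attR2, an intervening spacer, then attR2–ccdB–attR1. This matches the "Wormgate" inverted-repeat design named in the insert field. An LR reaction with one entry clone places the same fragment in both cassettes in opposite orientations, so the transcript folds into a double-stranded hairpin that triggers RNAi. The insert name also indicates a let-858 3′ region downstream to supply 3′ end processing signals, although the feature table does not annotate it.

No worm promoter is annotated or stated. The lone FRT suggests the plasmid provides the downstream half of a FLP-out arrangement, in which a promoter and an FRT-flanked blocking cassette are added upstream so that hairpin expression begins only after FLP-mediated excision, but the record does not spell this out. The depositor notes that mismatches between the depositor and repository sequences do not affect function.
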