Features (pLannotate 1.2.2; 22 found; start..end, strand, type, name):
      1..30      -  misc_feature   MCS (fragment): pUC18/19 multiple cloning site
     46..62      -  misc_feature   MCS (fragment): pBluescript multiple cloning site
     78..125     -  protein_bind   FRT: FLP-mediated recombination occurs in the 8-bp core sequence TCTAGAAA (Turan and Bode, 2011). FLP recombinase from the Saccharomyces cerevisiae 2μ plasmid
    193..317     +  protein_bind   attR1: mutant version of attR; recombination site for the Gateway® LR reaction LR Clonase™
    553..705     -  CDS            dpnD (fragment): DPND_STRPN - Protein predicted: Swiss-Prot protein existence level 4. From Streptococcus pneumoniae serotype 4 (strain ATCC BAA-334 / TIGR4).
    749..1051    -  CDS            ccdB: CCDB_ECOLI - Also known as G, letB, letD. Experimental evidence at protein level: Swiss-Prot protein existence level 1. Toxic component of a type II toxin-antitoxin (TA) system, functioning in plasmid maintainence. Responsible for the post- segregational killing (PSK) of plasmid-free cells, also referred to as a plasmid addiction system. Half-life of over 2 hours. Cell killing by CcdB is accompanied by filamentation, defects in chromosome and plasmid segregation, defects in cell division, formation of anucleate cells, decreased DNA synthesis and plasmid loss. Interferes with the activity of DN
   1056..1214    -  CDS            ccdA (fragment): CCDA_ECO57 - Also known as H, letA. Experimental evidence at protein level: Swiss-Prot protein existence level 1. Antitoxin component of a type II toxin-antitoxin (TA) system which inhibits the post-segregational killing (PSK) of plasmid-free cells, also referred to as a plasmid addiction system. Binds to and blocks the activity of CcdB; will also remove bound CcdB protein from the CcdB-GyrA complex by forming a CcdA-CcdB complex, a process termed rejuvenation. Functions as a transcriptional corepressor for the ccdAB operon, repression also requires CcdB (By similarity). From Escherichia coli
   1491..1615    -  protein_bind   attR2: mutant version of attR; recombination site for the Gateway® LR reaction LR Clonase™
   2225..2349    +  protein_bind   attR2: mutant version of attR; recombination site for the Gateway® LR reaction LR Clonase™
   2536..2640    -  CDS            dpnD (fragment): DPND_STRPN - Protein predicted: Swiss-Prot protein existence level 4. From Streptococcus pneumoniae serotype 4 (strain ATCC BAA-334 / TIGR4).
   2684..2986    -  CDS            ccdB: CCDB_ECOLI - Also known as G, letB, letD. Experimental evidence at protein level: Swiss-Prot protein existence level 1. Toxic component of a type II toxin-antitoxin (TA) system, functioning in plasmid maintainence. Responsible for the post- segregational killing (PSK) of plasmid-free cells, also referred to as a plasmid addiction system. Half-life of over 2 hours. Cell killing by CcdB is accompanied by filamentation, defects in chromosome and plasmid segregation, defects in cell division, formation of anucleate cells, decreased DNA synthesis and plasmid loss. Interferes with the activity of DN
   2991..3149    -  CDS            ccdA (fragment): CCDA_ECO57 - Also known as H, letA. Experimental evidence at protein level: Swiss-Prot protein existence level 1. Antitoxin component of a type II toxin-antitoxin (TA) system which inhibits the post-segregational killing (PSK) of plasmid-free cells, also referred to as a plasmid addiction system. Binds to and blocks the activity of CcdB; will also remove bound CcdB protein from the CcdB-GyrA complex by forming a CcdA-CcdB complex, a process termed rejuvenation. Functions as a transcriptional corepressor for the ccdAB operon, repression also requires CcdB (By similarity). From Escherichia coli
   3523..3647    -  protein_bind   attR1: mutant version of attR; recombination site for the Gateway® LR reaction LR Clonase™
   4133..4168    +  CDS            rop (fragment): Rop protein, which maintains plasmids at low copy number; rop
   4270..4369    +  misc_feature   bom (fragment): basis of mobility region from pBR322
   4467..4571    +  promoter       AmpR promoter: bla
   4572..5432    +  CDS            AmpR: β-lactamase; bla; confers resistance to ampicillin, carbenicillin, and related antibiotics
   5603..6191    +  rep_origin     ori: high-copy-number ColE1/pMB1/pBR322/pUC origin of replication
   6374..6466    +  CDS            lacI (fragment): lac repressor; lacI; The lac repressor binds to the lac operator to inhibit transcription in E. coli. This inhibition can be relieved by adding lactose or isopropyl-β-D-thiogalactopyranoside (IPTG).
   6479..6500    +  protein_bind   CAP binding site: CAP binding activates transcription in the presence of cAMP. E. coli catabolite activator protein
   6515..6545    +  promoter       lac promoter: promoter for the E. coli lac operon
   6553..6569    +  protein_bind   lac operator: The lac repressor binds to the lac operator to inhibit transcription in E. coli. This inhibition can be relieved by adding lactose or isopropyl-β-D-thiogalactopyranoside (IPTG). lac repressor encoded by lacI
>Addgene plasmid #19673 | pGC246 | depositor full sequence | sequence record 9305 | Author sequence
AAGCTTGCATGCCTGCAGGTCGACTCTAGACCGCGGTTTTGGCGCGGATCCACTAGTTCTAGCTTCAAAA
GCGCTCTGAAGTTCCTATACTTTCTAGAGAATAGGAACTTCGGAATAGGAACTTCAAGATCCCCGGGTAT
GTTTCGAATGATACTAACATAACATAGAACATTTTCAGGAGGATCCCTCGAGACAAGTTTGTACAAAAAA
GCTGAACGAGAAACGTAAAATGATATAAATATCAATATATTAAATTAGATTTTGCATAAAAAACAGACTA
CATAATACTGTAAAACACAACATATCCAGTCACTATGAATCAACTACTTAGATGGTATTAGTGACCTGTA
GTCGACCGACAGCCTTCCAAATGTTCTTCGGGTGATGCTGCCAACTTAGTCGACCGACAGCCTTCCAAAT
GTTCTTCTCAAACGGAATCGTCGTATCCAGCCTACTCGCTATTGTCCTCAATGCCGTATTAAATCATAAA
AAGAAATAAGAAAAAGAGGTGCGAGCCTCTTTTTTGTGTGACAAAATAAAAACATCTACCTATTCATATA
CGCTAGTGTCATAGTCCTGAAAATCATCTGCATCAAGAACAATTTCACAACTCTTATACTTTTCTCTTAC
AAGTCGTTCGGCTTCATCTGGATTTTCAGCCTCTATACTTACTAAACGTGATAAAGTTTCTGTAATTTCT
ACTGTATCGACCTGCAGACTGGCTGTGTATAAGGGAGCCTGACATTTATATTCCCCAGAACATCAGGTTA
ATGGCGTTTTTGATGTCATTTTCGCGGTGGCTGAGATCAGCCACTTCTTCCCCGATAACGGAGACCGGCA
CACTGGCCATATCGGTGGTCATCATGCGCCAGCTTTCATCCCCGATATGCACCACCGGGTAAAGTTCACG
GGAGACTTTATCTGACAGCAGACGTGCACTGGCCAGGGGGATCACCATCCGTCGCCCGGGCGTGTCAATA
ATATCACTCTGTACATCCACAAACAGACGATAACGGCTCTCTCTTTTATAGGTGTAAACCTTAAACTGCA
TTTCACCAGTCCCTGTTCTCGTCAGCAAAAGAGCCGTTCATTTCAATAAACCGGGCGACCTCAGCCATCC
CTTCCTGATTTTCCGCTTTCCAGCGTTCGGCACGCAGACGACGGGCTTCATTCTGCATGGTTGTGCTTAC
CAGACCGGAGATATTGACATCATATATGCCTTGAGCAACTGATAGCTGTCGCTGTCAACTGTCACTGTAA
TACGCTGCTTCATAGCACACCTCTTTTTGACATACTTCGGGTAGTGCCGATCAACGTCTCATTTTCGCCA
AAAGTTGGCCCAGGGCTTCCCGGTATCAACAGGGACACCAGGATTTATTTATTCTGCGAAGTGATCTTCC
GTCACAGGTATTTATTCGGCGCAAAGTGCGTCGGGTGATGCTGCCAACTTAGTCGACTACAGGTCACTAA
TACCATCTAAGTAGTTGATTCATAGTGACTGGATATGTTGTGTTTTACAGTATTATGTAGTCTGTTTTTT
ATGCAAAATCTAATTTAATATATTGATATTTATATCATTTTACGTTTCTCGTTCAGCTTTCTTGTACAAA
GTGGTCTCGAGAGGCCTGTTAGCCAACTCTAGAGTACTCCTACAGTACCCCTATAGTACAGCTACAGTAC
CTCGCACTATCCCTCCATCAATTAATTTTACAGTAATCCTACAGTACCCCATACAGTATCACTACAACAC
CTCCTACTATCCCTCCACCAACTACTTCCACAGTTGTCCTACAGTACCCCTACAGTATCACTGCAGTACC
TACTACTATCTCATCACCAACTACTCCTACAGTAATCCTAAAGTACCATGCACTATTCCTCCATCAACTA
ACCTTACAGTAATCCTACAGTACCGCTACAGTACCTCATACTATCCCTCCACCAATTAATCTTACAGTTG
TCCTACAGTACCCCATACAGTATCACTACAGTACCTCCTACTATATCACCACCAACTACTTCTACAGTAC
TCCTACAGTACCTCTATAGTGCAGCTACAGTACCTCATACTATCCCACCAACAACTAATATTACAGTAAT
CCTACAGTACCCCATACAGTACCTCTACACTGCCCCCGCCATGCAATATGAACATATCAATAGTAGAAAA
AAATCCAATTACAGAGGCCTTGATCAGCGGCCGCGGGAATTCGATTGGGTCTAGACCACTTTGTACAAGA
AAGCTGAACGAGAAACGTAAAATGATATAAATATCAATATATTAAATTAGATTTTGCATAAAAAACAGAC
TACATAATACTGTAAAACACAACATATCCAGTCACTATGAATCAACTACTTAGATGGTATTAGTGACCTG
TAGTCGACTAAGTTGGCAGCATCACCCGACGCACTTTGCGCCGAATAAATACCTGTGACGGAAGATCACT
TCGCAGAATAAATAAATCCTGGTGTCCCTGTTGATACCGGGAAGCCCTGGGCCAACTTTTGGCGAAAATG
AGACGTTGATCGGCACATTTCACAACTCTTATACTTTTCTCTTACAAGTCGTTCGGCTTCATCTGGATTT
TCAGCCTCTATACTTACTAAACGTGATAAAGTTTCTGTAATTTCTACTGTATCGACCTGCAGACTGGCTG
TGTATAAGGGAGCCTGACATTTATATTCCCCAGAACATCAGGTTAATGGCGTTTTTGATGTCATTTTCGC
GGTGGCTGAGATCAGCCACTTCTTCCCCGATAACGGAGACCGGCACACTGGCCATATCGGTGGTCATCAT
GCGCCAGCTTTCATCCCCGATATGCACCACCGGGTAAAGTTCACGGGAGACTTTATCTGACAGCAGACGT
GCACTGGCCAGGGGGATCACCATCCGTCGCCCGGGCGTGTCAATAATATCACTCTGTACATCCACAAACA
GACGATAACGGCTCTCTCTTTTATAGGTGTAAACCTTAAACTGCATTTCACCAGTCCCTGTTCTCGTCAG
CAAAAGAGCCGTTCATTTCAATAAACCGGGCGACCTCAGCCATCCCTTCCTGATTTTCCGCTTTCCAGCG
TTCGGCACGCAGACGACGGGCTTCATTCTGCATGGTTGTGCTTACCAGACCGGAGATATTGACATCATAT
ATGCCTTGAGCAACTGATAGCTGTCGCTGTCAACTGTCACTGTAATACGCTGCTTCATAGCACACCTCTT
TTTGACATACTTCGGGTATGTTCTTGATGCAGATGATTTTCAGGACTATGACACTAGCGTATATGAATAG
GTAGATGTTTTTATTTTGTCACACAAAAAAGAGGCTCGCACCTCTTTTTCTTATTTCTTTTTATGATTTA
ATACGGCATTGAGGACAATAGCGAGTAGGCTGGATACGACGATTCCGTTTGAGAAGAACATTTGGAAGGC
TGTCGGTCGACTAAGTTGGCAGCATCACCCGAAGAACATTTGGAAGGCTGTCGGTCGACTACAGGTCACT
AATACCATCTAAGTAGTTGATTCATAGTGACTGGATATGTTGTGTTTTACAGTATTATGTAGTCTGTTTT
TTATGCAAAATCTAATTTAATATATTGATATTTATATCATTTTACGTTTCTCGTTCAGCTTTTTTGTACA
AACTTGTCTAGACCCAATCACTAGCCGGCCATACAAGTAATCCGGATGATCGACGCCAACGTCGTTGAAT
TTTCAAATTTTAAATACTGAATATTTGTTTTTTTTCCTATTATTTATTTATTCTCTTTGTGTTTTTTTTC
TTGCTTTCTAAAAAATTAATTCAATCCAAATCTAAACATGAGCGGTTTTTTTTCTCTTTCCGTCTCCCAA
TTCGTATTCCGCTCCTCTCATCTGAACACAATGTGCAAGTTTATTTATCTTCTCGCTTTCATTTCATTAG
GACGTGGGGGGAATTGGTGGAAGGGGGAAACACACAAAAGGATGATGGAAATGAAATAAGGACACACAAT
ATGCAACAACATTCAATTCAGAAATATGGAGGAAGGTTTAAAAGAAAACATAAAAATATATAGAGGAGGA
AGGAAAACTAGTAAAAAATAAGCAAAGAAATTAGGCGAACGATGAGAATTGTCCTCGCTTGGGCCCTTTC
GTCTCGCGCGTTTCGGTGATGACGGTGAAAACCTCTGACACATGCAGCTCCCGGAGACGGTCACAGCTTG
TCTGTAAGCGGATGCCGGGAGCAGACAAGCCCGTCAGGGCGCGTCAGCGGGTGTTGGCGGGTGTCGGGGC
TGGCTTAACTATGCGGCATCAGAGCAGATTGTACTGAGAGTGCACCATATGCGGTGTGAAATACCGCACA
GATGCGTAAGGAGAAAATACCGCATCAGGCGGCCTTAAGGGCCTCGTGATACGCCTATTTTTATAGGTTA
ATGTCATGATAATAATGGTTTCTTAGACGTCAGGTGGCACTTTTCGGGGAAATGTGCGCGGAACCCCTAT
TTGTTTATTTTTCTAAATACATTCAAATATGTATCCGCTCATGAGACAATAACCCTGATAAATGCTTCAA
TAATATTGAAAAAGGAAGAGTATGAGTATTCAACATTTCCGTGTCGCCCTTATTCCCTTTTTTGCGGCAT
TTTGCCTTCCTGTTTTTGCTCACCCAGAAACGCTGGTGAAAGTAAAAGATGCTGAAGATCAGTTGGGTGC
ACGAGTGGGTTACATCGAACTGGATCTCAACAGCGGTAAGATCCTTGAGAGTTTTCGCCCCGAAGAACGT
TTTCCAATGATGAGCACTTTTAAAGTTCTGCTATGTGGCGCGGTATTATCCCGTATTGACGCCGGGCAAG
AGCAACTCGGTCGCCGCATACACTATTCTCAGAATGACTTGGTTGAGTACTCACCAGTCACAGAAAAGCA
TCTTACGGATGGCATGACAGTAAGAGAATTATGCAGTGCTGCCATAACCATGAGTGATAACACTGCGGCC
AACTTACTTCTGACAACGATCGGAGGACCGAAGGAGCTAACCGCTTTTTTGCACAACATGGGGGATCATG
TAACTCGCCTTGATCGTTGGGAACCGGAGCTGAATGAAGCCATACCAAACGACGAGCGTGACACCACGAT
GCCTGTAGCAATGGCAACAACGTTGCGCAAACTATTAACTGGCGAACTACTTACTCTAGCTTCCCGGCAA
CAATTAATAGACTGGATGGAGGCGGATAAAGTTGCAGGACCACTTCTGCGCTCGGCCCTTCCGGCTGGCT
GGTTTATTGCTGATAAATCTGGAGCCGGTGAGCGTGGGTCTCGCGGTATCATTGCAGCACTGGGGCCAGA
TGGTAAGCCCTCCCGTATCGTAGTTATCTACACGACGGGGAGTCAGGCAACTATGGATGAACGAAATAGA
CAGATCGCTGAGATAGGTGCCTCACTGATTAAGCATTGGTAACTGTCAGACCAAGTTTACTCATATATAC
TTTAGATTGATTTAAAACTTCATTTTTAATTTAAAAGGATCTAGGTGAAGATCCTTTTTGATAATCTCAT
GACCAAAATCCCTTAACGTGAGTTTTCGTTCCACTGAGCGTCAGACCCCGTAGAAAAGATCAAAGGATCT
TCTTGAGATCCTTTTTTTCTGCGCGTAATCTGCTGCTTGCAAACAAAAAAACCACCGCTACCAGCGGTGG
TTTGTTTGCCGGATCAAGAGCTACCAACTCTTTTTCCGAAGGTAACTGGCTTCAGCAGAGCGCAGATACC
AAATACTGTCCTTCTAGTGTAGCCGTAGTTAGGCCACCACTTCAAGAACTCTGTAGCACCGCCTACATAC
CTCGCTCTGCTAATCCTGTTACCAGTGGCTGCTGCCAGTGGCGATAAGTCGTGTCTTACCGGGTTGGACT
CAAGACGATAGTTACCGGATAAGGCGCAGCGGTCGGGCTGAACGGGGGGTTCGTGCACACAGCCCAGCTT
GGAGCGAACGACCTACACCGAACTGAGATACCTACAGCGTGAGCATTGAGAAAGCGCCACGCTTCCCGAA
GGGAGAAAGGCGGACAGGTATCCGGTAAGCGGCAGGGTCGGAACAGGAGAGCGCACGAGGGAGCTTCCAG
GGGGAAACGCCTGGTATCTTTATAGTCCTGTCGGGTTTCGCCACCTCTGACTTGAGCGTCGATTTTTGTG
ATGCTCGTCAGGGGGGCGGAGCCTATGGAAAAACGCCAGCAACGCGGCCTTTTTACGGTTCCTGGCCTTT
TGCTGGCCTTTTGCTCACATGTTCTTTCCTGCGTTATCCCCTGATTCTGTGGATAACCGTATTACCGCCT
TTGAGTGAGCTGATACCGCTCGCCGCAGCCGAACGACCGAGCGCAGCGAGTCAGTGAGCGAGGAAGCGGA
AGAGCGCCCAATACGCAAACCGCCTCTCCCCGCGCGTTGGCCGATTCATTAATGCAGCTGGCACGACAGG
TTTCCCGACTGGAAAGCGGGCAGTGAGCGCAACGCAATTAATGTGAGTTAGCTCACTCATTAGGCACCCC
AGGCTTTACACTTTATGCTTCCGGCTCGTATGTTGTGTGGAATTGTGAGCGGATAACAATTTCACACAGG
AAACAGCTATGACCATGATTACGCCAAGCTGTAAGTTTAAACATGATCTTACTAACTAACTATTCTCATT
TAAATTTTCAGAGCTTAAAAATGGCTGAAATCACTCACAACGATGGATACGCTAACAACTTGGAAATGAA
AT
