>Addgene plasmid #19673 | pGC246 | addgene partial sequence | sequence record 25498 | 19673 with M13R
TGATCTTACTAACTAACTATTCTCATTTAAATTTTCAGAGCTTAAAAATGGCTGAAATCACTCACAACGA
TGGATACGCTAACAACTTGGAAATGAAATAAGCTTGCATGCCTGCAGGTCGACTCTAGACCGCGGTTTTG
GCGCGGATCCACTAGTTCTAGCTTCAAAAGCGCTCTGAAGTTCCTATACTTTCTAGAGAATAGGAACTTC
GGAATAGGAACTTCAAGATCCCCGGGTATGTTTCGAATGATACTAACATAACATAGAACATTTTCAGGAG
GATCCCTCGAGACAAGTTTGTACAAAAAAGCTGAACGAGAAACGTAAAATGATATAAATATCAATATATT
AAATTAGATTTTGCATAAAAAACAGACTACATAATACTGTAAAACACAACATATCCAGTCACTATGAATC
AACTACTTAGATGGTATTAGTGACCTGTAGTCGACCGACAGCCTTCCAAATGTTCTTCGGGTGATGCTGC
CAACTTAGTCGACCGACAGCCTTCCAAATGTTCTTCTCAAACGGAATCGCCGTATCCAGCCTACTCGCTA
TTGTCCTCAATGCCGTATTAAATCATAAAAAGAAAT
